>Addgene plasmid #90915 | TOP2A G12.2 gRNA | addgene full sequence | sequence record 183134 | Addgene NGS Result
GATAACCGTATTACCGCCTTTGAGTGAGCTGATACCGCTCGCCGCAGCCGAACGACCGAGCGCAGCGAGT
CAGTGAGCGAGGAAGCGGAAGAGCGCCCAATACGCAAACCGCCTCTCCCCGCGCGTTGGCCGATTCATTA
ATGCAGCTGGCACGACAGGTTTCCCGACTGGAAAGCGGGCAGTGAGCGCAACGCAATTAATGTGAGTTAG
CTCACTCATTAGGCACCCCAGGCTTTACACTTTATGCTTCCGGCTCGTATGTTGTGTGGAATTGTGAGCG
GATAACAATTTCACACAGGAAACAGCTATGACCATGATTACGCCAAGCGCGCAATTAACCCTCACTAAAG
GGAACAAAAGCTGGAGCTGCAAGCTTAATGTAGTCTTATGCAATACTCTTGTAGTCTTGCAACATGGTAA
CGATGAGTTAGCAACATGCCTTACAAGGAGAGAAAAAGCACCGTGCATGCCGATTGGTGGAAGTAAGGTG
GTACGATCGTGCCTTATTAGGAAGGCAACAGACGGGTCTGACATGGATTGGACGAACCACTGAATTGCCG
CATTGCAGAGATATTGTATTTAAGTGCCTAGCTCGATACATAAACGGGTCTCTCTGGTTAGACCAGATCT
GAGCCTGGGAGCTCTCTGGCTAACTAGGGAACCCACTGCTTAAGCCTCAATAAAGCTTGCCTTGAGTGCT
TCAAGTAGTGTGTGCCCGTCTGTTGTGTGACTCTGGTAACTAGAGATCCCTCAGACCCTTTTAGTCAGTG
TGGAAAATCTCTAGCAGTGGCGCCCGAACAGGGACTTGAAAGCGAAAGGGAAACCAGAGGAGCTCTCTCG
ACGCAGGACTCGGCTTGCTGAAGCGCGCACGGCAAGAGGCGAGGGGCGGCGACTGGTGAGTACGCCAAAA
ATTTTGACTAGCGGAGGCTAGAAGGAGAGAGATGGGTGCGAGAGCGTCAGTATTAAGCGGGGGAGAATTA
GATCGCGATGGGAAAAAATTCGGTTAAGGCCAGGGGGAAAGAAAAAATATAAATTAAAACATATAGTATG
GGCAAGCAGGGAGCTAGAACGATTCGCAGTTAATCCTGGCCTGTTAGAAACATCAGAAGGCTGTAGACAA
ATACTGGGACAGCTACAACCATCCCTTCAGACAGGATCAGAAGAACTTAGATCATTATATAATACAGTAG
CAACCCTCTATTGTGTGCATCAAAGGATAGAGATAAAAGACACCAAGGAAGCTTTAGACAAGATAGAGGA
AGAGCAAAACAAAAGTAAGACCACCGCACAGCAAGCGGCCGCTGATCTTCAGACCTGGAGGAGGAGATAT
GAGGGACAATTGGAGAAGTGAATTATATAAATATAAAGTAGTAAAAATTGAACCATTAGGAGTAGCACCC
ACCAAGGCAAAGAGAAGAGTGGTGCAGAGAGAAAAAAGAGCAGTGGGAATAGGAGCTTTGTTCCTTGGGT
TCTTGGGAGCAGCAGGAAGCACTATGGGCGCAGCGTCAATGACGCTGACGGTACAGGCCAGACAATTATT
GTCTGGTATAGTGCAGCAGCAGAACAATTTGCTGAGGGCTATTGAGGCGCAACAGCATCTGTTGCAACTC
ACAGTCTGGGGCATCAAGCAGCTCCAGGCAAGAATCCTGGCTGTGGAAAGATACCTAAAGGATCAACAGC
TCCTGGGGATTTGGGGTTGCTCTGGAAAACTCATTTGCACCACTGCTGTGCCTTGGAATGCTAGTTGGAG
TAATAAATCTCTGGAACAGATTTGGAATCACACGACCTGGATGGAGTGGGACAGAGAAATTAACAATTAC
ACAAGCTTAATACACTCCTTAATTGAAGAATCGCAAAACCAGCAAGAAAAGAATGAACAAGAATTATTGG
AATTAGATAAATGGGCAAGTTTGTGGAATTGGTTTAACATAACAAATTGGCTGTGGTATATAAAATTATT
CATAATGATAGTAGGAGGCTTGGTAGGTTTAAGAATAGTTTTTGCTGTACTTTCTATAGTGAATAGAGTT
AGGCAGGGATATTCACCATTATCGTTTCAGACCCACCTCCCAACCCCGAGGGGACCCAGAGAGGGCCTAT
TTCCCATGATTCCTTCATATTTGCATATACGATACAAGGCTGTTAGAGAGATAATTAGAATTAATTTGAC
TGTAAACACAAAGATATTAGTACAAAATACGTGACGTAGAAAGTAATAATTTCTTGGGTAGTTTGCAGTT
TTAAAATTATGTTTTAAAATGGACTATCATATGCTTACCGTAACTTGAAAGTATTTCGATTTCTTGGCTT
TATATATCTTGTGGAAAGGACGAAACACCGCTGTCCAAATATGAGAGCTGTTTAAGAGCTATGCTGGAAA
CAGCATAGCAAGTTTAAATAAGGCTAGTCCGTTATCAACTTGAAAAAGTGGCACCGAGTCGGTGCTTTTT
TTGAATTCTAGATCTTGAGACAAATGGCAGTATTCATCCACAATTTTAAAAGAAAAGGGGGGATTGGGGG
GTACAGTGCAGGGGAAAGAATAGTAGACATAATAGCAACAGACATACAAACTAAAGAATTACAAAAACAA
ATTACAAAAATTCAAAATTTTCGGGTTTATTACAGGGACAGCAGAGATCCACTTTGGCGCCGGCTCGAGT
GGCTCCGGTGCCCGTCAGTGGGCAGAGCGCACATCGCCCACAGTCCCCGAGAAGTTGGGGGGAGGGGTCG
GCAATTGAACCGGTGCCTAGAGAAGGTGGCGCGGGGTAAACTGGGAAAGTGATGTCGTGTACTGGCTCCG
CCTTTTTCCCGAGGGTGGGGGAGAACCGTATATAAGTGCAGTAGTCGCCGTGAACGTTCTTTTTCGCAAC
GGGTTTGCCGCCAGAACACAGGTGTCGTGACGCGGGATCCGCCACCATGACCGAGTACAAGCCCACGGTG
CGCCTCGCCACCCGCGACGACGTCCCCAGGGCCGTACGCACCCTCGCCGCCGCGTTCGCCGACTACCCCG
CCACGCGCCACACCGTCGATCCGGACCGCCACATCGAGCGGGTCACCGAGCTGCAAGAACTCTTCCTCAC
GCGCGTCGGGCTCGACATCGGCAAGGTGTGGGTCGCGGACGACGGCGCCGCGGTGGCGGTCTGGACCACG
CCGGAGAGCGTCGAAGCGGGGGCGGTGTTCGCCGAGATCGGCCCGCGCATGGCCGAGTTGAGCGGTTCCC
GGCTGGCCGCGCAGCAACAGATGGAAGGCCTCCTGGCGCCGCACCGGCCCAAGGAGCCCGCGTGGTTCCT
GGCCACCGTCGGAGTCTCGCCCGACCACCAGGGCAAGGGTCTGGGCAGCGCCGTCGTGCTCCCCGGAGTG
GAGGCGGCCGAGCGCGCCGGGGTGCCCGCCTTCCTGGAGACCTCCGCGCCCCGCAACCTCCCCTTCTACG
AGCGGCTCGGCTTCACCGTCACCGCCGACGTCGAGGTGCCCGAAGGACCGCGCACCTGGTGCATGACCCG
CAAGCCCGGTGCCTGAACGCGTTAAGTCGACAATCAACCTCTGGATTACAAAATTTGTGAAAGATTGACT
GGTATTCTTAACTATGTTGCTCCTTTTACGCTATGTGGATACGCTGCTTTAATGCCTTTGTATCATGCTA
TTGCTTCCCGTATGGCTTTCATTTTCTCCTCCTTGTATAAATCCTGGTTGCTGTCTCTTTATGAGGAGTT
GTGGCCCGTTGTCAGGCAACGTGGCGTGGTGTGCACTGTGTTTGCTGACGCAACCCCCACTGGTTGGGGC
ATTGCCACCACCTGTCAGCTCCTTTCCGGGACTTTCGCTTTCCCCCTCCCTATTGCCACGGCGGAACTCA
TCGCCGCCTGCCTTGCCCGCTGCTGGACAGGGGCTCGGCTGTTGGGCACTGACAATTCCGTGGTGTTGTC
GGGGAAATCATCGTCCTTTCCTTGGCTGCTCGCCTGTGTTGCCACCTGGATTCTGCGCGGGACGTCCTTC
TGCTACGTCCCTTCGGCCCTCAATCCAGCGGACCTTCCTTCCCGCGGCCTGCTGCCGGCTCTGCGGCCTC
TTCCGCGTCTTCGCCTTCGCCCTCAGACGAGTCGGATCTCCCTTTGGGCCGCCTCCCCGCGTCGACTTTA
AGACCAATGACTTACAAGGCAGCTGTAGATCTTAGCCACTTTTTAAAAGAAAAGGGGGGACTGGAAGGGC
TAATTCACTCCCAACGAAGACAAGATCTGCTTTTTGCTTGTACTGGGTCTCTCTGGTTAGACCAGATCTG
AGCCTGGGAGCTCTCTGGCTAACTAGGGAACCCACTGCTTAAGCCTCAATAAAGCTTGCCTTGAGTGCTT
CAAGTAGTGTGTGCCCGTCTGTTGTGTGACTCTGGTAACTAGAGATCCCTCAGACCCTTTTAGTCAGTGT
GGAAAATCTCTAGCAGTACGTATAGTAGTTCATGTCATCTTATTATTCAGTATTTATAACTTGCAAAGAA
ATGAATATCAGAGAGTGAGAGGAACTTGTTTATTGCAGCTTATAATGGTTACAAATAAAGCAATAGCATC
ACAAATTTCACAAATAAAGCATTTTTTTCACTGCATTCTAGTTGTGGTTTGTCCAAACTCATCAATGTAT
CTTATCATGTCTGGCTCTAGCTATCCCGCCCCTAACTCCGCCCATCCCGCCCCTAACTCCGCCCAGTTCC
GCCCATTCTCCGCCCCATGGCTGACTAATTTTTTTTATTTATGCAGAGGCCGAGGCCGCCTCGGCCTCTG
AGCTATTCCAGAAGTAGTGAGGAGGCTTTTTTGGAGGCCTAGGGACGTACCCAATTCGCCCTATAGTGAG
TCGTATTACGCGCGCTCACTGGCCGTCGTTTTACAACGTCGTGACTGGGAAAACCCTGGCGTTACCCAAC
TTAATCGCCTTGCAGCACATCCCCCTTTCGCCAGCTGGCGTAATAGCGAAGAGGCCCGCACCGATCGCCC
TTCCCAACAGTTGCGCAGCCTGAATGGCGAATGGG
[124 nt withheld, positions 5006-5129]
C
[91 nt withheld, positions 5131-5221]
A
[49 nt withheld, positions 5223-5271]
CCTTTGACGTTGGAGTCCACGTTCTTT
[37 nt withheld, positions 5299-5335]
ACCCTATCTCGGTCTATTCTTTTGATTTATAAGGGATTTTGCCGATTTCGGCCTATTGGTTAAAAAATGA
GCTGATTTAACAAAAATTTAACGCGAATTTTAACAAAATATTAACGCTTACAATTTAGGTGGCACTTTTC
GGGGAAATGTGCGCGGAACCCCTATTTGTTTATTTTTCTAAATACATTCAAATATGTATCCGCTCATGAG
ACAATAACCCTGATAAATGCTTCAATAATATTGAAAAAGGAAGAGTATGAGTATTCAACATTTCCGTGTC
GCCCTTATTCCCTTTTTTGCGGCATTTTGCCTTCCTGTTTTTGCTCACCCAGAAACGCTGGTGAAAGTAA
AAGATGCTGAAGATCAGTTGGGTGCACGAGTGGGTTACATCGAACTGGATCTCAACAGCGGTAAGATCCT
TGAGAGTTTTCGCCCCGAAGAACGTTTTCCAATGATGAGCACTTTTAAAGTTCTGCTATGTGGCGCGGTA
TTATCCCGTATTGACGCCGGGCAAGAGCAACTCGGTCGCCGCATACACTATTCTCAGAATGACTTGGTTG
AGTACTCACCAGTCACAGAAAAGCATCTTACGGATGGCATGACAGTAAGAGAATTATGCAGTGCTGCCAT
AACCATGAGTGATAACACTGCGGCCAACTTACTTCTGACAACGATCGGAGGACCGAAGGAGCTAACCGCT
TTTTTGCACAACATGGGGGATCATGTAACTCGCCTTGATCGTTGGGAACCGGAGCTGAATGAAGCCATAC
CAAACGACGAGCGTGACACCACGATGCCTGTAGCAATGGCAACAACGTTGCGCAAACTATTAACTGGCGA
ACTACTTACTCTAGCTTCCCGGCAACAATTAATAGACTGGATGGAGGCGGATAAAGTTGCAGGACCACTT
CTGCGCTCGGCCCTTCCGGCTGGCTGGTTTATTGCTGATAAATCTGGAGCCGGTGAGCGTGGGTCTCGCG
GTATCATTGCAGCACTGGGGCCAGATGGTAAGCCCTCCCGTATCGTAGTTATCTACACGACGGGGAGTCA
GGCAACTATGGATGAACGAAATAGACAGATCGCTGAGATAGGTGCCTCACTGATTAAGCATTGGTAACTG
TCAGACCAAGTTTACTCATATATACTTTAGATTGATTTAAAACTTCATTTTTAATTTAAAAGGATCTAGG
TGAAGATCCTTTTTGATAATCTCATGACCAAAATCCCTTAACGTGAGTTTTCGTTCCACTGAGCGTCAGA
CCCCGTAGAAAAGATCAAAGGATCTTCTTGAGATCCTTTTTTTCTGCGCGTAATCTGCTGCTTGCAAACA
AAAAAACCACCGCTACCAGCGGTGGTTTGTTTGCCGGATCAAGAGCTACCAACTCTTTTTCCGAAGGTAA
CTGGCTTCAGCAGAGCGCAGATACCAAATACTGTTCTTCTAGTGTAGCCGTAGTTAGGCCACCACTTCAA
GAACTCTGTAGCACCGCCTACATACCTCGCTCTGCTAATCCTGTTACCAGTGGCTGCTGCCAGTGGCGAT
AAGTCGTGTCTTACCGGGTTGGACTCAAGACGATAGTTACCGGATAAGGCGCAGCGGTCGGGCTGAACGG
GGGGTTCGTGCACACAGCCCAGCTTGGAGCGAACGACCTACACCGAACTGAGATACCTACAGCGTGAGCT
ATGAGAAAGCGCCACGCTTCCCGAAGGGAGAAAGGCGGACAGGTATCCGGTAAGCGGCAGGGTCGGAACA
GGAGAGCGCACGAGGGAGCTTCCAGGGGGAAACGCCTGGTATCTTTATAGTCCTGTCGGGTTTCGCCACC
TCTGACTTGAGCGTCGATTTTTGTGATGCTCGTCAGGGGGGCGGAGCCTATGGAAAAACGCCAGCAACGC
GGCCTTTTTACGGTTCCTGGCCTTTTGCTGGCCTTTTGCTCACATGTTCTTTCCTGCGTTATCCCCTGAT
TCTGTG
Features (pLannotate 1.2.2; 28 found; start..end, strand, type, name):
      1..91      +  rep_origin     RSF ori (fragment): Plasmids containing the RSF 1030 origin of replication can be propagated in E. coli cells that contain additional plasmids with compatible origins.
     93..185     +  CDS            lacI (fragment): lac repressor; lacI; The lac repressor binds to the lac operator to inhibit transcription in E. coli. This inhibition can be relieved by adding lactose or isopropyl-β-D-thiogalactopyranoside (IPTG).
    198..219     +  protein_bind   CAP binding site: CAP binding activates transcription in the presence of cAMP. E. coli catabolite activator protein
    234..264     +  promoter       lac promoter: promoter for the E. coli lac operon
    272..288     +  protein_bind   lac operator: The lac repressor binds to the lac operator to inhibit transcription in E. coli. This inhibition can be relieved by adding lactose or isopropyl-β-D-thiogalactopyranoside (IPTG). lac repressor encoded by lacI
    333..351     +  promoter       T3 promoter: promoter for bacteriophage T3 RNA polymerase
    379..605     +  promoter       RSV promoter: Rous sarcoma virus enhancer/promoter
    606..786     +  LTR            5' LTR (truncated): truncated 5' long terminal repeat (LTR) from HIV-1
    833..958     +  misc_feature   HIV-1 Ψ: packaging signal of human immunodeficiency virus type 1
    942..1305    +  CDS            HIV-1 gag (fragment): gag protein from human immunodeficiency virus 1; gag
   1451..1684    +  misc_feature   RRE: The Rev response element (RRE) of HIV-1 allows for Rev-dependent mRNA export from the nucleus to the cytoplasm.
   2061..2087    +  CDS            Rev (fragment): human immunodeficiency virus 1 (HIV-1) Rev protein; rev; enhances nuclear export of unspliced and incompletely spliced viral mRNAs
   2091..2331    +  promoter       U6 promoter: RNA polymerase III promoter for human U6 snRNA
   2378..2445    +  misc_RNA       tracrRNA (fragment): trans-activating CRISPR RNA for the Streptococcus pyogenes CRISPR/Cas9 system
   2494..2611    +  misc_feature   cPPT/CTS: central polypurine tract and central termination sequence of HIV-1
   2680..2891    +  promoter       EF-1α core promoter: core promoter for human elongation factor EF-1α
   2917..3516    +  CDS            PuroR (fragment): puromycin N-acetyltransferase; pac from Streptomyces; confers resistance to puromycin
   3532..4120    +  misc_feature   WPRE: woodchuck hepatitis virus posttranscriptional regulatory element
   4171..4190    +  misc_feature   cPPT/CTS (fragment): central polypurine tract and central termination sequence of HIV-1
   4192..4425    +  LTR            3' LTR (ΔU3): self-inactivating 3' long terminal repeat (LTR) from HIV-1
   4503..4624    +  polyA_signal   SV40 poly(A) signal: SV40 polyadenylation signal
   4664..4799    +  rep_origin     SV40 ori: SV40 origin of replication
   4820..4838    -  promoter       T7 promoter: promoter for bacteriophage T7 RNA polymerase
   4846..5001    +  CDS            lacZα (fragment): LacZα fragment of β-galactosidase; lacZ fragment
   5006..5434    +  rep_origin     f1 ori (sequence partly withheld): f1 bacteriophage origin of replication; arrow indicates direction of (+) strand synthesis
   5487..5591    +  promoter       AmpR promoter: bla
   5592..6452    +  CDS            AmpR: β-lactamase; bla; confers resistance to ampicillin, carbenicillin, and related antibiotics
   6623..7211    +  rep_origin     ori: high-copy-number ColE1/pMB1/pBR322/pUC origin of replication
