[The description below was written by a language model from this plasmid's Addgene catalogue record and pLannotate feature annotations shown in this document.]
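Description:
TOP2A G12.2 gRNA is a third-generation lentiviral CRISPR guide plasmid built on the pLenti-sgRNA backbone and designed to express a single guide RNA against human TOP2A. In bacteria it is maintained through a high-copy ColE1/pUC-type origin and selected with ampicillin via the β-lactamase gene. An f1 origin, an SV40 origin and assorted lac, T3 and T7 cloning-vector remnants are also annotated in the backbone. The catalogue lists the empty backbone as 9,151 bp, whereas the sequenced record is 7,301 nt. This is consistent with loss of a stuffer when the guide oligos were inserted between the two BsmBI sites, which were destroyed in cloning, although the record does not state this explicitly.

The viral cassette begins with an RSV promoter fused to a truncated HIV-1 5' LTR, which makes genomic RNA production Tat-independent. It is followed by the Ψ packaging signal with a gag fragment and the Rev response element for nuclear export of the transcript. A human U6 RNA polymerase III promoter drives the TOP2A spacer joined to the Streptococcus pyogenes guide scaffold (annotated as a tracrRNA fragment). Downstream lie a cPPT/CTS element, an EF-1α core promoter driving puromycin N-acetyltransferase for selection of transduced mammalian cells, a WPRE to enhance expression, and a self-inactivating ΔU3 3' LTR followed by an SV40 polyadenylation signal.

No Cas9 is encoded, so the nuclease must be supplied separately by the target cells. The plasmid belongs to a series used to generate knockouts of cell-cycle genes in human cell lines.
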