Addgene plasmid #90915: TOP2A G12.2 gRNA
Purpose: 3rd generation lentiviral gRNA plasmid targeting human TOP2A
Depositing lab: Iain Cheeseman. Depositing organization: Whitehead Institute for Biomedical Research. Publication: Large-Scale Analysis of CRISPR/Cas9 Cell-Cycle Knockouts Reveals the Diversity of p53-Dependent Responses to Cell-Cycle Defects. McKinley KL, Cheeseman IM. Dev Cell. 2017 Feb 27;40(4):405-420.e2. doi: 10.1016/j.devcel.2017.01.012. Epub 2017 Feb 16. PubMed 28216383.
Backbone
  Vector backbone: pLenti-sgRNA
  Backbone manufacturer: Eric Lander & David Sabatini labs (Addgene plasmid #71409)
  Backbone size w/o insert (bp): 9151
  Vector type: Lentiviral, CRISPR
  Selectable markers: Puromycin
Growth in bacteria
  Bacterial resistance: Ampicillin, 100 μg/mL
  Growth temperature: 37°C
  Growth strain: NEB Stable
  Copy number: Unknown
Gene/Insert
  Gene/Insert name: TOP2A (Guide Designation G12.2) (alt name: pKMKO series)
  gRNA/shRNA sequence: CACCGCTGTCCAAATATGAGAGCT
  Species: H. sapiens (human)
  Promoter: U6
  Cloning method: Restriction Enzyme; 5′ cloning site BsmBI (destroyed during cloning); 3′ cloning site BsmBI (destroyed during cloning)
  Sequencing primers: 5′ hU6-F (5'-GAGGGCCTATTTCCCATGATT-3'); 3′ EF1a-R (5'-CACGGCGACTACTGCACTTA-3')
Terms and licenses: Academic/Nonprofit Terms; Industry Terms: Not Available to Industry
Depositor comments: Please note that gRNA target sequence listed is not strictly the 20nt spacer sequence, but also contains the 5' BsmBI overhang. For more information about knockout human cell lines generated using this plasmid, please see http://cellcycleknockouts.wi.mit.edu/ .
How to cite: TOP2A G12.2 gRNA was a gift from Iain Cheeseman (Addgene plasmid # 90915 ; http://n2t.net/addgene:90915 ; RRID:Addgene_90915)
